>Addgene plasmid #158327 | pLKO_NWS.Ollas.VSVg_NGFR | addgene full sequence | sequence record 330447 | Addgene NGS Result
GCAGTACGTGATTCTTGATCCCGAGCTTCGGGTTGGAAGTGGGTGGGAGAGTTCGAGGCCTTGCGCTTAA
GGAGCCCCTTCGCCTCGTGCTTGAGTTGAGGCCTGGCCTGGGCGCTGGGGCCGCCGCGTGCGAATCTGGT
GGCACCTTCGCGCCTGTCTCGCTGCTTTCGATAAGTCTCTAGCCATTTAAAATTTTTGATGACCTGCTGC
GACGCTTTTTTTCTGGCAAGATAGTCTTGTAAATGCGGGCCAAGATCTGCACACTGGTATTTCGGTTTTT
GGGGCCGCGGGCGGCGACGGGGCCCGTGCGTCCCAGCGCACATGTTCGGCGAGGCGGGGCCTGCGAGCGC
GGCCACCGAGAATCGGACGGGGGTAGTCTCAAGCTGGCCGGCCTGCTCTGGTGCCTGGCCTCGCGCCGCC
GTGTATCGCCCCGCCCTGGGCGGCAAGGCTGGCCCGGTCGGCACCAGTTGCGTGAGCGGAAAGATGGCCG
CTTCCCGGCCCTGCTGCAGGGAGCTCAAAATGGAGGACGCGGCGCTCGGGAGAGCGGGCGGGTGAGTCAC
CCACACAAAGGAAAAGGGCCTTTCCGTCCTCAGCCGTCGCTTCATGTGACTCCACGGAGTACCGGGCGCC
GTCCAGGCACCTCGATTAGTTCTCGAGCTTTTGGAGTACGTCGTCTTTAGGTTGGGGGGAGGGGTTTTAT
GCGATGGAGTTTCCCCACACTGAGTGGGTGGAGACTGAAGTTAGGCCAGCTTGGCACTTGATGTAATTCT
CCTTGGAATTTGCCCTTTTTGAGTTTGGATCTTGGTTCATTCTCAAGCCTCAGACAGTGGTTCAAAGTTT
TTTTCTTCCATTTCAGGTGTCGTGAGGAATTCTGCAGTCGATCGACGGTACCGCGGGCCCGGGATCCACG
GTCGCCACCATGGGGGCAGGTGCCACCGGCCGCGCCATGGACGGGCCGCGCCTGCTGCTGTTGCTGCTTC
TGGGGGTGTCCCTTGGAGGTGCCAAGGAGGCATGCAACTGGTCCCACCCCCAATTCGAGAAAGGAGGAGG
CGGGGGAGGGAGCGGCTTCGCCAACGAGCTGGGCCCCAGGCTGATGGGCAAGTGCGGAGGAGGCGGGGGA
GGGTATACAGATATCGAAATGAATAGACTCGGAAAGCCCACAGGCCTGTACACACACAGCGGTGAGTGCT
GCAAAGCCTGCAACCTGGGCGAGGGTGTGGCCCAGCCTTGTGGAGCCAACCAGACCGTGTGTGAGCCCTG
CCTGGACAGCGTGACGTTCTCCGACGTGGTGAGCGCGACCGAGCCGTGCAAGCCGTGCACCGAGTGCGTG
GGGCTCCAGAGCATGTCGGCGCCGTGCGTGGAGGCCGACGACGCCGTGTGCCGCTGCGCCTACGGCTACT
ACCAGGATGAGACGACTGGGCGCTGCGAGGCGTGCCGCGTGTGCGAGGCGGGCTCGGGCCTCGTGTTCTC
CTGCCAGGACAAGCAGAACACCGTGTGCGAGGAGTGCCCCGACGGCACGTATTCCGACGAGGCCAACCAC
GTGGACCCGTGCCTGCCCTGCACCGTGTGCGAGGACACCGAGCGCCAGCTCCGCGAGTGCACACGCTGGG
CCGACGCCGAGTGCGAGGAGATCCCTGGCCGTTGGATTACACGGTCCACACCCCCAGAGGGCTCGGACAG
CACAGCCCCCAGCACCCAGGAGCCTGAGGCACCTCCAGAACAAGACCTCATAGCCAGCACGGTGGCAGGT
GTGGTGACCACAGTGATGGGCAGCTCCCAGCCCGTGGTGACCCGAGGCACCACCGACAACCTCATCCCTG
TCTATTGCTCCATCCTGGCTGCTGTGGTTGTGGGCCTTGTGGCCTACATAGCCTTCAAGAGGTGGAACAG
GGGTATCCTCTAGAGCGGCCGCGTCGACAATCAACCTCTGGATTACAAAATTTGTGAAAGATTGACTGGT
ATTCTTAACTATGTTGCTCCTTTTACGCTATGTGGATACGCTGCTTTAATGCCTTTGTATCATGCTATTG
CTTCCCGTATGGCTTTCATTTTCTCCTCCTTGTATAAATCCTGGTTGCTGTCTCTTTATGAGGAGTTGTG
GCCCGTTGTCAGGCAACGTGGCGTGGTGTGCACTGTGTTTGCTGACGCAACCCCCACTGGTTGGGGCATT
GCCACCACCTGTCAGCTCCTTTCCGGGACTTTCGCTTTCCCCCTCCCTATTGCCACGGCGGAACTCATCG
CCGCCTGCCTTGCCCGCTGCTGGACAGGGGCTCGGCTGTTGGGCACTGACAATTCCGTGGTGTTGTCGGG
GAAGCTGACGTCCTTTCCATGGCTGCTCGCCTGTGTTGCCACCTGGATTCTGCGCGGGACGTCCTTCTGC
TACGTCCCTTCGGCCCTCAATCCAGCGGACCTTCCTTCCCGCGGCCTGCTGCCGGCTCTGCGGCCTCTTC
CGCATCTTCGCCTTCGCCCTCAGACGAGTCGGATCTCCCTTTGGGCCGCCTCCCCGCCTGGGTACCTTTA
AGACCAATGACTTACAAGGCAGCTGTAGATCTTAGCCACTTTTTAAAAGAAAAGGGGGGACTGGAAGGGC
TAATTCACTCCCAACGAAGATAAGATCTGCTTTTTGCTTGTACTGGGTCTCTCTGGTTAGACCAGATCTG
AGCCTGGGAGCTCTCTGGCTAACTAGGGAACCCACTGCTTAAGCCTCAATAAAGCTTGCCTTGAGTGCTT
CAAGTAGTGTGTGCCCGTCTGTTGTGTGACTCTGGTAACTAGAGATCCCTCAGACCCTTTTAGTCAGTGT
GGAAAATCTCTAGCAGTAGTAGTTCATGTCATCTTATTATTCAGTATTTATAACTTGCAAAGAAATGAAT
ATCAGAGAGTGAGAGGAACTTGTTTATTGCAGCTTATAATGGTTACAAATAAAGCAATAGCATCACAAAT
TTCACAAATAAAGCATTTTTTTCACTGCATTCTAGTTGTGGTTTGTCCAAACTCATCAATGTATCTTATC
ATGTCTGGCTCTAGCTATCCCGCCCCTAACTCCGCCCATCCCGCCCCTAACTCCGCCCAGTTCCGCCCAT
TCTCCGCCCCATGGCTGACTAATTTTTTTTATTTATGCAGAGGCCGAGGCCGCCTCGGCCTCTGAGCTAT
TCCAGAAGTAGTGAGGAGGCTTTTTTGGAGGCCTAGGGACGTACCCAATTCGCCCTATAGTGAGTCGTAT
TACGCGCGCTCACTGGCCGTCGTTTTACAACGTCGTGACTGGGAAAACCCTGGCGTTACCCAACTTAATC
GCCTTGCAGCACATCCCCCTTTCGCCAGCTGGCGTAATAGCGAAGAGGCCCGCACCGATCGCCCTTCCCA
ACAGTTGCGCAGCCTGAATGGCGAATGGG
[124 nt withheld, positions 3390-3513]
C
[91 nt withheld, positions 3515-3605]
A
[49 nt withheld, positions 3607-3655]
CCTTTGACGTTGGAGTCCACGTTCTTT
[37 nt withheld, positions 3683-3719]
ACCCTATCTCGGTCTATTCTTTTGATTTATAAGGGATTTTGCCGATTTCGGCCTATTGGTTAAAAAATGA
GCTGATTTAACAAAAATTTAACGCGAATTTTAACAAAATATTAACGCTTACAATTTAGGTGGCACTTTTC
GGGGAAATGTGCGCGGAACCCCTATTTGTTTATTTTTCTAAATACATTCAAATATGTATCCGCTCATGAG
ACAATAACCCTGATAAATGCTTCAATAATATTGAAAAAGGAAGAGTATGAGTATTCAACATTTCCGTGTC
GCCCTTATTCCCTTTTTTGCGGCATTTTGCCTTCCTGTTTTTGCTCACCCAGAAACGCTGGTGAAAGTAA
AAGATGCTGAAGATCAGTTGGGTGCACGAGTGGGTTACATCGAACTGGATCTCAACAGCGGTAAGATCCT
TGAGAGTTTTCGCCCCGAAGAACGTTTTCCAATGATGAGCACTTTTAAAGTTCTGCTATGTGGCGCGGTA
TTATCCCGTATTGACGCCGGGCAAGAGCAACTCGGTCGCCGCATACACTATTCTCAGAATGACTTGGTTG
AGTACTCACCAGTCACAGAAAAGCATCTTACGGATGGCATGACAGTAAGAGAATTATGCAGTGCTGCCAT
AACCATGAGTGATAACACTGCGGCCAACTTACTTCTGACAACGATCGGAGGACCGAAGGAGCTAACCGCT
TTTTTGCACAACATGGGGGATCATGTAACTCGCCTTGATCGTTGGGAACCGGAGCTGAATGAAGCCATAC
CAAACGACGAGCGTGACACCACGATGCCTGTAGCAATGGCAACAACGTTGCGCAAACTATTAACTGGCGA
ACTACTTACTCTAGCTTCCCGGCAACAATTAATAGACTGGATGGAGGCGGATAAAGTTGCAGGACCACTT
CTGCGCTCGGCCCTTCCGGCTGGCTGGTTTATTGCTGATAAATCTGGAGCCGGTGAGCGTGGGTCTCGCG
GTATCATTGCAGCACTGGGGCCAGATGGTAAGCCCTCCCGTATCGTAGTTATCTACACGACGGGGAGTCA
GGCAACTATGGATGAACGAAATAGACAGATCGCTGAGATAGGTGCCTCACTGATTAAGCATTGGTAACTG
TCAGACCAAGTTTACTCATATATACTTTAGATTGATTTAAAACTTCATTTTTAATTTAAAAGGATCTAGG
TGAAGATCCTTTTTGATAATCTCATGACCAAAATCCCTTAACGTGAGTTTTCGTTCCACTGAGCGTCAGA
CCCCGTAGAAAAGATCAAAGGATCTTCTTGAGATCCTTTTTTTCTGCGCGTAATCTGCTGCTTGCAAACA
AAAAAACCACCGCTACCAGCGGTGGTTTGTTTGCCGGATCAAGAGCTACCAACTCTTTTTCCGAAGGTAA
CTGGCTTCAGCAGAGCGCAGATACCAAATACTGTTCTTCTAGTGTAGCCGTAGTTAGGCCACCACTTCAA
GAACTCTGTAGCACCGCCTACATACCTCGCTCTGCTAATCCTGTTACCAGTGGCTGCTGCCAGTGGCGAT
AAGTCGTGTCTTACCGGGTTGGACTCAAGACGATAGTTACCGGATAAGGCGCAGCGGTCGGGCTGAACGG
GGGGTTCGTGCACACAGCCCAGCTTGGAGCGAACGACCTACACCGAACTGAGATACCTACAGCGTGAGCT
ATGAGAAAGCGCCACGCTTCCCGAAGGGAGAAAGGCGGACAGGTATCCGGTAAGCGGCAGGGTCGGAACA
GGAGAGCGCACGAGGGAGCTTCCAGGGGGAAACGCCTGGTATCTTTATAGTCCTGTCGGGTTTCGCCACC
TCTGACTTGAGCGTCGATTTTTGTGATGCTCGTCAGGGGGGCGGAGCCTATGGAAAAACGCCAGCAACGC
GGCCTTTTTACGGTTCCTGGCCTTTTGCTGGCCTTTTGCTCACATGTTCTTTCCTGCGTTATCCCCTGAT
TCTGTGGATAACCGTATTACCGCCTTTGAGTGAGCTGATACCGCTCGCCGCAGCCGAACGACCGAGCGCA
GCGAGTCAGTGAGCGAGGAAGCGGAAGAGCGCCCAATACGCAAACCGCCTCTCCCCGCGCGTTGGCCGAT
TCATTAATGCAGCTGGCACGACAGGTTTCCCGACTGGAAAGCGGGCAGTGAGCGCAACGCAATTAATGTG
AGTTAGCTCACTCATTAGGCACCCCAGGCTTTACACTTTATGCTTCCGGCTCGTATGTTGTGTGGAATTG
TGAGCGGATAACAATTTCACACAGGAAACAGCTATGACCATGATTACGCCAAGCGCGCAATTAACCCTCA
CTAAAGGGAACAAAAGCTGGAGCTGCAAGCTTAATGTAGTCTTATGCAATACTCTTGTAGTCTTGCAACA
TGGTAACGATGAGTTAGCAACATGCCTTACAAGGAGAGAAAAAGCACCGTGCATGGCGATTGGTGGAAGT
AAGGTGGTACGATCGTGCCTTATTAGGAAGGCAACAGACGGGTCTGACATGGATTGGACGAACCACTGAA
TTGCCGCATTGCAGAGATATTGTATTTAAGTGCCTAGCTCGATACATAAACGGGTCTCTCTGGTTAGACC
AGATCTGAGCCTGGGAGCTCTCTGGCTAACTAGGGAACCCACTGCTTAAGCCTCAATAAAGCTTGCCTTG
AGTGCTTCAAGTAGTGTGTGCCCGTCTGTTGTGTGACTCTGGTAACTAGAGATCCCTCAGACCCTTTTAG
TCAGTGTGGAAAATCTCTAGCAGTGGCGCCCGAACAGGGACTTGAAAGCGAAAGGGAAACCAGAGGAGCT
CTCTCGACGCAGGACTCGGCTTGCTGAAGCGCGCACGGCAAGAGGCGAGGGGCGGCGACTGGTGAGTACG
CCAAAAATTTTGACTAGCGGAGGCTAGAAGGAGAGAGATGGGTGCGAGAGCGTCAGTATTAAGCGGGGGA
GAATTAGATCGCGATGGGAAAAAATTCGGTTAAGGCCAGGGGGAAAGAAAAAATATAAATTAAAACATAT
AGTATGGGCAAGCAGGGAGCTAGAACGATTCGCAGTTAATCCTGGCCTGTTAGAAACATCAGAAGGCTGT
AGACAAATACTGGGACAGCTACAACCATCCCTTCAGACAGGATCAGAAGAACTTAGATCATTATATAATA
CAGTAGCAACCCTCTATTGTGTGCATCAAAGGATAGAGATAAAAGACACCAAGGAAGCTTTAGACAAGAT
AGAGGAAGAGCAAAACAAAAGTAAGACCACCGCACAGCAAGCGGCCGCTGATCTTCAGACCTGGAGGAGG
AGATATGAGGGACAATTGGAGAAGTGAATTATATAAATATAAAGTAGTAAAAATTGAACCATTAGGAGTA
GCACCCACCAAGGCAAAGAGAAGAGTGGTGCAGAGAGAAAAAAGAGCAGTGGGAATAGGAGCTTTGTTCC
TTGGGTTCTTGGGAGCAGCAGGAAGCACTATGGGCGCAGCGTCAATGACGCTGACGGTACAGGCCAGACA
ATTATTGTCTGGTATAGTGCAGCAGCAGAACAATTTGCTGAGGGCTATTGAGGCGCAACAGCATCTGTTG
CAACTCACAGTCTGGGGCATCAAGCAGCTCCAGGCAAGAATCCTGGCTGTGGAAAGATACCTAAAGGATC
AACAGCTCCTGGGGATTTGGGGTTGCTCTGGAAAACTCATTTGCACCACTGCTGTGCCTTGGAATGCTAG
TTGGAGTAATAAATCTCTGGAACAGATTTGGAATCACACGACCTGGATGGAGTGGGACAGAGAAATTAAC
AATTACACAAGCTTAATACACTCCTTAATTGAAGAATCGCAAAACCAGCAAGAAAAGAATGAACAAGAAT
TATTGGAATTAGATAAATGGGCAAGTTTGTGGAATTGGTTTAACATAACAAATTGGCTGTGGTATATAAA
ATTATTCATAATGATAGTAGGAGGCTTGGTAGGTTTAAGAATAGTTTTTGCTGTACTTTCTATAGTGAAT
AGAGTTAGGCAGGGATATTCACCATTATCGTTTCAGACCCACCTCCCAACCCCGAGGGGACCCGACAGGC
CCGAAGGAATAGAAGAAGAAGGTGGAGAGAGAGACAGAGACAGATCCATTCGATTAGTGAACGGATCTCG
ACGGTATCGATCACGAGACTAGTATCGAGCGGCCGCCCCCTTCACCGAGGGCCTATTTCCCATGATTCCT
TCATATTTGCATATACGATACAAGGCTGTTAGAGAGATAATTGGAATTAATTTGACTGTAAACACAAAGA
TATTAGTACAAAATACGTGACGTAGAAAGTAATAATTTCTTGGGTAGTTTGCAGTTTTAAAATTATGTTT
TAAAATGGACTATCATATGCTTACCGTAACTTGAAAGTATTTCGATTTCTTGGCTTTATATATCTTGTGG
AAAGGACGAAACACCGGGTCTTCGAGAAGACCTGTTTTAGAGCTAGAAATAGCAAGTTAAAATAAGGCTA
GTCCGTTATCAACTTGAAAAAGTGGCACCGAGTCGGTGCTTTTTTTAATTCTCGACCTCGAGACAAATGG
CAGTATTCATCCACAATTTTAAAAGAAAAGGGGGGATTGGGGGGTACAGTGCAGGGGAAAGAATAGTAGA
CATAATAGCAACAGACATACAAACTAAAGAATTACAAAAACAAATTACAAAAATTCAAAATTTTCGGGTT
TATTACAGGGACAGCAGAGATCCACTTTGGCCGCGGCTCGAGGCGATAAGCTTTGCAAAGATGGATAAAG
TTTTAAACAGAGAGGAATCTTTGCAGCTAATGGACCTTCTAGGTCTTGAAAGGAGTGGGAATTGGCTCCG
GTGCCCGTCAGTGGGCAGAGCGCACATCGCCCACAGTCCCCGAGAAGTTGGGGGGAGGGGTCGGCAATTG
AACCGGTGCCTAGAGAAGGTGGCGCGGGGTAAACTGGGAAAGTGATGTCGTGTACTGGCTCCGCCTTTTT
CCCGAGGGTGGGGGAGAACCGTATATAAGTGCAGTAGTCGCCGTGAACGTTCTTTTTCGCAACGGGTTTG
CCGCCAGAACACAGGTAAGTGCCGTGTGTGGTTCCCGCGGGCCTGGCCTCTTTACGGGTTATGGCCCTTG
CGTGCCTTGAATTACTTCCACCTGGCT
Features (pLannotate 1.2.2; 29 found; start..end, strand, type, name):
    882..907     +  misc_feature   MCS (fragment): multiple cloning site
    920..1888    +  CDS            NGFR (fragment): TNR16_HUMAN - Also known as TNFRSF16. Experimental evidence at protein level: Swiss-Prot protein existence level 1. Low affinity receptor which can bind to NGF, BDNF, NTF3, and NTF4. Forms a heterodimeric receptor with SORCS2 that binds the precursor forms of NGF, BDNF and NTF3 with high affinity, and has much lower affinity for mature NGF and BDNF (PubMed:24908487). Plays an important role in differentiation and survival of specific neuronal populations during development (By similarity). Can mediate cell survival as well as cell death of neural cells. Plays a role in the inactivation of RHOA
   1919..2507    +  misc_feature   WPRE: woodchuck hepatitis virus posttranscriptional regulatory element
   2512..2649    +  CDS            nef (fragment): NEF_HV1LA - Experimental evidence at protein level: Swiss-Prot protein existence level 1. Extracellular Nef protein targets CD4(+) T-lymphocytes for apoptosis by interacting with CXCR4 surface receptors. From Human immunodeficiency virus type 1 group M subtype B (isolate Lai) (HIV-1).
   2635..2815    +  LTR            5' LTR (truncated): truncated 5' long terminal repeat (LTR) from HIV-1
   2887..3008    +  polyA_signal   SV40 poly(A) signal: SV40 polyadenylation signal
   3048..3183    +  rep_origin     SV40 ori: SV40 origin of replication
   3204..3222    -  promoter       T7 promoter: promoter for bacteriophage T7 RNA polymerase
   3230..3385    +  CDS            lacZα (fragment): LacZα fragment of β-galactosidase; lacZ fragment
   3390..3818    +  rep_origin     f1 ori (sequence partly withheld): f1 bacteriophage origin of replication; arrow indicates direction of (+) strand synthesis
   3871..3975    +  promoter       AmpR promoter: bla
   3976..4836    +  CDS            AmpR: β-lactamase; bla; confers resistance to ampicillin, carbenicillin, and related antibiotics
   5007..5595    +  rep_origin     ori: high-copy-number ColE1/pMB1/pBR322/pUC origin of replication
   5778..5870    +  CDS            lacI (fragment): lac repressor; lacI; The lac repressor binds to the lac operator to inhibit transcription in E. coli. This inhibition can be relieved by adding lactose or isopropyl-β-D-thiogalactopyranoside (IPTG).
   5883..5904    +  protein_bind   CAP binding site: CAP binding activates transcription in the presence of cAMP. E. coli catabolite activator protein
   5919..5949    +  promoter       lac promoter: promoter for the E. coli lac operon
   5957..5973    +  protein_bind   lac operator: The lac repressor binds to the lac operator to inhibit transcription in E. coli. This inhibition can be relieved by adding lactose or isopropyl-β-D-thiogalactopyranoside (IPTG). lac repressor encoded by lacI
   6018..6036    +  promoter       T3 promoter: promoter for bacteriophage T3 RNA polymerase
   6064..6290    +  promoter       RSV promoter: Rous sarcoma virus enhancer/promoter
   6291..6471    +  LTR            5' LTR (truncated): truncated 5' long terminal repeat (LTR) from HIV-1
   6518..6643    +  misc_feature   HIV-1 Ψ: packaging signal of human immunodeficiency virus type 1
   6627..6990    +  CDS            HIV-1 gag (fragment): gag protein from human immunodeficiency virus 1; gag
   7136..7369    +  misc_feature   RRE: The Rev response element (RRE) of HIV-1 allows for Rev-dependent mRNA export from the nucleus to the cytoplasm.
   7746..7846    +  CDS            Rev (fragment): human immunodeficiency virus 1 (HIV-1) Rev protein; rev; enhances nuclear export of unspliced and incompletely spliced viral mRNAs
   7896..8136    +  promoter       U6 promoter: RNA polymerase III promoter for human U6 snRNA
   8163..8238    +  misc_RNA       gRNA scaffold: guide RNA scaffold for the Streptococcus pyogenes CRISPR/Cas9 system
   8286..8403    +  misc_feature   cPPT/CTS: central polypurine tract and central termination sequence of HIV-1
   8470..8536    +  CDS            small t antigen (fragment): SV40 (simian virus 40) small t antigen
   8543..865     +  promoter       EF-1α promoter (across the origin): strong constitutive promoter for human elongation factor EF-1α
