[The description below was written by a language model from this plasmid's Addgene catalogue record and pLannotate feature annotations shown in this document.]
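Description:
pLKO_NWS.Ollas.VSVg_NGFR is a lentiviral CRISPR vector on the pLKO backbone (the sequenced record is about 8.9 kb) that pairs a guide RNA cloning cassette with a protein barcode, or "Pro-Code", for tracking transduced cells. It is propagated in E. coli as a high-copy plasmid through a ColE1/pUC-type origin with ampicillin selection via β-lactamase. An f1 origin, an SV40 origin and poly(A) signal, and remnants of lac and phage promoter elements are also annotated in the bacterial backbone. The viral portion has a third-generation layout: an RSV promoter drives a truncated HIV-1 5' LTR, followed by the Ψ packaging signal with a gag fragment, the RRE for Rev-dependent export, and the cPPT/CTS. Downstream of the payload lie a WPRE and a second truncated LTR that serves as the 3' LTR.

Two expression units sit between the LTRs. A human U6 Pol III promoter precedes an S. pyogenes Cas9 guide RNA scaffold, forming the site into which an sgRNA spacer is cloned. Cas9 itself is not encoded. Downstream, the EF-1α promoter drives a human NGFR truncated to remove its signaling domain (dNGFR), so it acts as an inert cell-surface scaffold. Its N-terminus carries a specific combination of three epitope tags: NWS, Ollas and VSVg. The tags themselves are not annotated separately in the feature table, which marks only the NGFR fragment. Because each vector in such a series displays a distinct epitope combination, antibody staining identifies which vector, and hence which guide, a cell received. This allows phenotypic CRISPR screens to be read at single-cell resolution by cytometry.
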