Addgene plasmid #158327: pLKO_NWS.Ollas.VSVg_NGFR
Purpose: Protein Barcode (Pro-Code) for vector/cell tracking. Contains U6 trRNA cassette for sgRNA cloning. Enables phenotypic CRISPR screens at a single cell resolution (using cytometry).
Depositing lab: Brian Brown. Depositing organization: Icahn School of Medicine at Mount Sinai. Publication: Protein Barcodes Enable High-Dimensional Single-Cell CRISPR Screens. Wroblewska A, Dhainaut M, Ben-Zvi B, Rose SA, Park ES, Amir ED, Bektesevic A, Baccarini A, Merad M, Rahman AH, Brown BD. Cell. 2018 Nov 1;175(4):1141-1155.e16. doi: 10.1016/j.cell.2018.09.022. Epub 2018 Oct 18. PubMed 30343902.
Backbone
  Vector backbone: pLKO
  Backbone size w/o insert (bp): 9000
  Vector type: Lentiviral, CRISPR
Growth in bacteria
  Bacterial resistance: Ampicillin, 100 μg/mL
  Growth temperature: 37°C
  Growth strain: NEB Stable
  Copy number: High Copy
Gene/Insert
  Gene/Insert name: Pro-Code Tagged human dNGFR
  Species: H. sapiens (human)
  Insert size (bp): 1000
  Mutation: Truncation of the signaling domain
  Entrez Gene: NGFR (a.k.a. CD271, Gp80-LNGFR, TNFRSF16, p75(NTR), p75NTR)
  Promoter: EF1a
  Tag / fusion protein: NWS.Ollas.VSVg (N terminal on insert)
  Cloning method: Restriction Enzyme; 5′ cloning site Unknown (unknown if destroyed)
  Sequencing primers: 5′ cctttttgagtttggatcttggttcat
Terms and licenses: Academic/Nonprofit Terms; Industry Terms: Not Available to Industry
How to cite: pLKO_NWS.Ollas.VSVg_NGFR was a gift from Brian Brown (Addgene plasmid # 158327 ; http://n2t.net/addgene:158327 ; RRID:Addgene_158327)
