>Addgene plasmid #158327 | pLKO_NWS.Ollas.VSVg_NGFR | depositor partial sequence | sequence record 305523 | Tagged NGFR
ATGGGGGCAGGTGCCACCGGCCGCGCCATGGACGGGCCGCGCCTGCTGCTGTTGCTGCTTCTGGGGGTGT
CCCTTGGAGGTGCCAAGGAGGCATGCAACTGGTCCCACCCCCAATTCGAGAAAGGAGGAGGCGGGGGAGG
GAGCGGCTTCGCCAACGAGCTGGGCCCCAGGCTGATGGGCAAGTGCGGAGGAGGCGGGGGAGGGTATACA
GATATCGAAATGAATAGACTCGGAAAGCCCACAGGCCTGTACACACACAGCGGTGAGTGCTGCAAAGCCT
GCAACCTGGGCGAGGGTGTGGCCCAGCCTTGTGGAGCCAACCAGACCGTGTGTGAGCCCTGCCTGGACAG
CGTGACGTTCTCCGACGTGGTGAGCGCGACCGAGCCGTGCAAGCCGTGCACCGAGTGCGTGGGGCTCCAG
AGCATGTCGGCGCCGTGCGTGGAGGCCGACGACGCCGTGTGCCGCTGCGCCTACGGCTACTACCAGGATG
AGACGACTGGGCGCTGCGAGGCGTGCCGCGTGTGCGAGGCGGGCTCGGGCCTCGTGTTCTCCTGCCAGGA
CAAGCAGAACACCGTGTGCGAGGAGTGCCCCGACGGCACGTATTCCGACGAGGCCAACCACGTGGACCCG
TGCCTGCCCTGCACCGTGTGCGAGGACACCGAGCGCCAGCTCCGCGAGTGCACACGCTGGGCCGACGCCG
AGTGCGAGGAGATCCCTGGCCGTTGGATTACACGGTCCACACCCCCAGAGGGCTCGGACAGCACAGCCCC
CAGCACCCAGGAGCCTGAGGCACCTCCAGAACAAGACCTCATAGCCAGCACGGTGGCAGGTGTGGTGACC
ACAGTGATGGGCAGCTCCCAGCCCGTGGTGACCCGAGGCACCACCGACAACCTCATCCCTGTCTATTGCT
CCATCCTGGCTGCTGTGGTTGTGGGCCTTGTGGCCTACATAGCCTTCAAGAGGTGGAACAGGGGTATCCT
CTAG
